>Addgene plasmid #57277 | Dronpa-H2B-6 | depositor partial sequence | sequence record 88415 | insert sequence
GACGTCAGATCCGCTAGCGCTACCGGACTCAGATCTCGAGCTCAAGCTTCGAATTCTGCAGTCGACGGTA
CCGCCACCATGCCAGAGCCAGCGAAGTCTGCTCCCGCCCCGAAAAAGGGCTCCAAGAAGGCGGTGACTAA
GGCGCAGAAGAAAGGCGGCAAGAAGCGCAAGCGCAGCCGCAAGGAGAGCTATTCCATCTATGTGTACAAG
GTTCTGAAGCAGGTCCACCCTGACACCGGCATTTCGTCCAAGGCCATGGGCATCATGAATTCGTTTGTGA
ACGACATTTTCGAGCGCATCGCAGGTGAGGCTTCCCGCCTGGCGCATTACAACAAGCGCTCGACCATCAC
CTCCAGGGAGATCCAGACGGCCGTGCGCCTGCTGCTGCCTGGGGAGTTGGCCAAGCACGCCGTGTCCGAG
GGTACTAAGGCCATCACCAAGTACACCAGCGCTAAGGATCCACCGGTCGCCACCATGGTGAGTGTGATTA
AACCAGACATGAAGATCAAGCTGCGTATGGAAGGCGCTGTAAATGGACACCCGTTCGCGATTGAAGGAGT
TGGCCTTGGGAAGCCTTTCGAGGGAAAACAGAGTATGGACCTTAAAGTCAAAGAAGGCGGACCTCTGCCT
TTCGCCTATGACATCTTGACAACTGTGTTCTGTTACGGCAACAGGGTATTCGCCAAATACCCAGAAAATA
TAGTAGACTATTTCAAGCAGTCGTTTCCTGAGGGCTACTCTTGGGAACGAAGCATGAATTACGAAGACGG
GGGCATTTGTAACGCGACAAACGACATAACCCTGGATGGTGACTGTTATATCTATGAAATTCGATTTGAT
GGTGTGAACTTTCCTGCCAATGGTCCAGTTATGCAGAAGAGGACTGTGAAATGGGAGCCATCCACTGAGA
AATTGTATGTGCGTGATGGAGTGCTGAAGGGTGATGTTAACATGGCTCTGTCGCTTGAAGGAGGTGGCCA
TTACCGATGTGACTTCAAAACTACTTATAAAGCTAAGAAGGTTGTCCAGTTGCCAGACTATCACTTTGTG
GACCACCACATTGAGATTAAAAGCCACGACAAAGATTACAGTAATGTTAATCTGCATGAGCACGCCGAAG
CGCATTCTGAGCTGCCGAGGCAGGCCAAGTAATGATAGGCGGCCGCGACTCTAGATCATAATCAGCCATA
CCACATTGAG
