>Addgene plasmid #57277 | Dronpa-H2B-6 | addgene partial sequence | sequence record 137482 | CMV-F 5'-CGCAAATGGGCGGTAGGCGTG-3'
AGAGCTGGTTTAGTGAACCGTCAGATCCGCTAGCGCTACCGGACTCAGATCTCGAGCTCAAGCTTCGAAT
TCTGCAGTCGACGGTACCGCCACCATGCCAGAGCCAGCGAAGTCTGCTCCCGCCCCGAAAAAGGGCTCCA
AGAAGGCGGTGACTAAGGCGCAGAAGAAAGGCGGCAAGAAGCGCAAGCGCAGCCGCAAGGAGAGCTATTC
CATCTATGTGTACAAGGTTCTGAAGCAGGTCCACCCTGACACCGGCATTTCGTCCAAGGCCATGGGCATC
ATGAATTCGTTTGTGAACGACATTTTCGAGCGCATCGCAGGTGAGGCTTCCCGCCTGGCGCATTACAACA
AGCGCTCGACCATCACCTCCAGGGAGATCCAGACGGCCGTGCGCCTGCTGCTGCCTGGGGAGTTGGCCAA
GCACGCCGTGTCCGAGGGTACTAAGGCCATCACCAAGTACACCAGCGCTAAGGATCCACCGGTCGCCACC
ATGGTGAGTGTGATTAAACCAGACATGAAGATCAAGCTGCGTATGGAAGGCGCTGTAAATGGACACCCGT
TCGCGATTGAAGGAGTTGGCCTTGGGAAGCCTTTCGAGGGAAAACAGAGTATGGACCTTAAAGTCAAAGA
AGGCGGACCTCTGCCTTTCGCCTATGACATCTTGACAACTGTGTTCTGTTACGGCAACAGGGTATTCGCC
AAATACCC
