[The description below was written by a language model from this plasmid's Addgene catalogue record.]
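Description:
Dronpa-H2B-6 is a mammalian expression plasmid that produces human histone H2B fused to the fluorescent protein Dronpa, giving a marker for the nucleus and chromatin. The backbone is listed simply as a Dronpa vector of about 4.75 kb without the insert. It is maintained in E. coli as a high-copy plasmid under kanamycin selection, and it carries a neomycin resistance marker so that transfected mammalian cells can be selected with G418. The record does not name the origin of replication and provides no feature table, so the detailed layout of the backbone is not documented here.

The insert is the human H2B coding sequence corresponding to the H2BC11 (HIST1H2BJ) gene, carrying two recorded amino-acid substitutions, D26G and V119I. Expression is driven by the CMV promoter, a strong constitutive promoter in most mammalian cell types, and the use of an SV40 polyA reverse sequencing primer suggests an SV40 polyadenylation signal downstream of the fusion. The record does not state which end of H2B carries Dronpa. The "6" in the name may denote a linker length, but this is not specified either.

Because H2B is a core nucleosome component, the fusion is incorporated into chromatin and labels nuclei in interphase and condensed chromosomes during mitosis. The recorded spectral values are excitation at 503 nm and emission at 518 nm, which is green fluorescence. Dronpa is generally known as a reversibly photoswitchable protein, which makes such fusions useful for live-cell imaging, tracking of selected nuclear regions and super-resolution approaches, although the record itself lists only localization and spectral properties as the purpose.
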