Addgene plasmid #57277: Dronpa-H2B-6
Purpose: Localization: Nucleus/Histones, Excitation: 503, Emission: 518
Depositing lab: Michael Davidson. Depositing organization: Florida State University, Tallahassee.
Backbone
  Vector backbone: Dronpa
  Backbone size w/o insert (bp): 4750
  Vector type: Mammalian Expression
  Selectable markers: Neomycin (select with G418)
Growth in bacteria
  Bacterial resistance: Kanamycin, 50 μg/mL
  Growth temperature: 37°C
  Growth strain: DH5alpha
  Copy number: High Copy
Gene/Insert
  Gene/Insert name: H2B (alt names: Human Histone H2B; NM_021058.3)
  Species: H. sapiens (human)
  Mutation: D26G and V119I in H2B
  Entrez Gene: H2BC11 (a.k.a. H2B/r, H2BFR, H2BJ, HIST1H2BJ)
  Promoter: CMV
  Tag / fusion protein: Dronpa
  Cloning method: Unknown
  Sequencing primers: 5′ CMV-F; 3′ SV40pA-R
Terms and licenses: Academic/Nonprofit Terms; Industry Terms
Depositor comments: . Excitation = 503; Emission = 518
How to cite: Dronpa-H2B-6 was a gift from Michael Davidson (Addgene plasmid # 57277 ; http://n2t.net/addgene:57277 ; RRID:Addgene_57277)
